Addgene plasmid #194488: pAS165
Purpose: 97-4 Op (Part 2)
Depositing lab: Ahmad Khalil. Depositing organization: Boston University Main Campus. Publication: A Toolkit for Precise, Multigene Control in Saccharomyces cerevisiae. Sanford A, Kiriakov S, Khalil AS. ACS Synth Biol. 2022 Nov 11. doi: 10.1021/acssynbio.2c00423. PubMed 36367334.
Backbone
  Vector backbone: pYKT001
  Backbone size w/o insert (bp): 1658
  Total vector size (bp): 2090
  Vector type: Synthetic Biology
Growth in bacteria
  Bacterial resistance: Chloramphenicol, 25 μg/mL
  Growth temperature: 37°C
  Growth strain: DH5alpha
  Copy number: High Copy
Gene/Insert
  Gene/Insert name: 97-4 Op (Part 2)
  Species: Synthetic
  Insert size (bp): 432
  Cloning method: Restriction Enzyme; 5′ cloning site BsmBI (destroyed during cloning); 3′ cloning site BsmBI (destroyed during cloning)
  Sequencing primers: 5′ GAGCCTATGGAAAAACGCCA; 3′ ATTTGCCCATGGTGAAAACG
Terms and licenses: Academic/Nonprofit Terms; Industry Terms: Not Available to Industry
How to cite: pAS165 was a gift from Ahmad Khalil (Addgene plasmid # 194488 ; http://n2t.net/addgene:194488 ; RRID:Addgene_194488)
