[The description below was written by a language model from this plasmid's Addgene catalogue record and pLannotate feature annotations shown in this document.]
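Description:
pAS165 is a small (about 2.1 kb) synthetic-biology part plasmid built on the pYKT001 backbone, an entry-type vector used to store individual DNA parts for a modular yeast cloning toolkit. It is maintained in E. coli rather than being a yeast expression vector in its own right. The annotated features are purely bacterial housekeeping elements: a high-copy ColE1/pUC-type origin of replication and a chloramphenicol acetyltransferase (cat) gene driven by its native cat promoter and followed by a minimal phage lambda t0 terminator, which provides chloramphenicol selection. No yeast origin, centromere, auxotrophic marker or integration homology is annotated.

The payload is a 432 bp synthetic insert named "97-4 Op (Part 2)", inserted via BsmBI sites that were destroyed during cloning, as is typical of Golden Gate assembly with a type IIS enzyme. The automated annotation did not recognise any features within the insert, which presumably occupies the unannotated region at the start of the sequence record, so its internal composition is not documented here. The name suggests an operator-containing regulatory element in the "Part 2" position of the toolkit's part hierarchy, a slot commonly used for promoters in yeast modular cloning schemes, with "97-4" probably identifying the cognate synthetic DNA-binding regulator. However, the record does not state this, nor the number of operator sites or any core promoter used.

The plasmid comes from a toolkit for precise, multigene control of expression in Saccharomyces cerevisiae. Its likely use is as a donor part combined with other toolkit parts, such as coding sequences and terminators, to assemble regulated transcription units for yeast.
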