Features (pLannotate 1.2.2; 4 found; start..end, strand, type, name):
    455..489     -  terminator     lambda t0 terminator: minimal transcription terminator from phage lambda (Scholtissek and Grosse, 1987)
    563..1219    -  CDS            cat: CAT_ECOLX - Experimental evidence at protein level: Swiss-Prot protein existence level 1. This enzyme is an effector of chloramphenicol resistance in bacteria. From Escherichia coli. This protein is used as a marker in many commonly used cloning vectors, such as pACYC184.
   1220..1317    -  promoter       cat promoter: promoter of the E. coli cat gene encoding chloramphenicol acetyltransferase
   1401..1989    +  rep_origin     ori: high-copy-number ColE1/pMB1/pBR322/pUC origin of replication
>Addgene plasmid #194488 | pAS165 | addgene full sequence | sequence record 381903 | Addgene NGS Result
GTCGGTCTCAAACGCCTAGGTTGAGGCCAACGATTATGGGAGATCGAATATTAATATTATGGGAGATCGA
ATATTAATATTATGGGAGATCGAATATTAATATTATGGGAGATCGAATATTAATATTATGGGAGATCGAA
TATTAATATTATGGGAGATCGAATATTAATATTATGGGAGATGGCATGAATGGCCTTAAGCAGATCCGCC
AGGCGTGTATATATAGCGTGGATGGCCAGGCAACTTTAGTGCTGACACATACAGGCATATATATATGTGT
GCGACGACACATGATCATATGGCATGCATGTGCTCTGTATGTATATAAAACTCTTGTTTTCTTCTTTTCT
CTAAATATTCTTTCCTTATACATTAGGACCTTTGCAGCATAAATTACTATACTTCTATAGACACACAAAC
ACAAATACACACACTAATATGTGAGACCAGACCAATAAAAAACGCCCGGCGGCAACCGAGCGTTCTGAAC
AAATCCAGATGGAGTTCTGAGGTCATTACTGGATCTATCAACAGGAGTCCAAGCGAGCTCGATATCAAAT
TACGCCCCGCCCTGCCACTCATCGCAGTACTGTTGTAATTCATTAAGCATTCTGCCGACATGGAAGCCAT
CACAAACGGCATGATGAACCTGAATCGCCAGCGGCATCAGCACCTTGTCGCCTTGCGTATAATATTTGCC
CATGGTGAAAACGGGGGCGAAGAAGTTGTCCATATTGGCCACGTTTAAATCAAAACTGGTGAAACTCACC
CAGGGATTGGCTGAAACGAAAAACATATTCTCAATAAACCCTTTAGGGAAATAGGCCAGGTTTTCACCGT
AACACGCCACATCTTGCGAATATATGTGTAGAAACTGCCGGAAATCGTCGTGGTATTCACTCCAGAGCGA
TGAAAACGTTTCAGTTTGCTCATGGAAAACGGTGTAACAAGGGTGAACACTATCCCATATCACCAGCTCA
CCGTCTTTCATTGCCATACGAAATTCCGGATGAGCATTCATCAGGCGGGCAAGAATGTGAATAAAGGCCG
GATAAAACTTGTGCTTATTTTTCTTTACGGTCTTTAAAAAGGCCGTAATATCCAGCTGAACGGTCTGGTT
ATAGGTACATTGAGCAACTGACTGAAATGCCTCAAAATGTTCTTTACGATGCCATTGGGATATATCAACG
GTGGTATATCCAGTGATTTTTTTCTCCATTTTAGCTTCCTTAGCTCCTGAAAATCTCGATAACTCAAAAA
ATACGCCCGGTAGTGATCTTATTTCATTATGGTGAAAGTTGGAACCTCTTACGTGCCCGATCAATCATGA
CCAAAATCCCTTAACGTGAGTTTTCGTTCCACTGAGCGTCAGACCCCGTAGAAAAGATCAAAGGATCTTC
TTGAGATCCTTTTTTTCTGCGCGTAATCTGCTGCTTGCAAACAAAAAAACCACCGCTACCAGCGGTGGTT
TGTTTGCCGGATCAAGAGCTACCAACTCTTTTTCCGAAGGTAACTGGCTTCAGCAGAGCGCAGATACCAA
ATACTGTTCTTCTAGTGTAGCCGTAGTTAGGCCACCACTTCAAGAACTCTGTAGCACCGCCTACATACCT
CGCTCTGCTAATCCTGTTACCAGTGGCTGCTGCCAGTGGCGATAAGTCGTGTCTTACCGGGTTGGACTCA
AGACGATAGTTACCGGATAAGGCGCAGCGGTCGGGCTGAACGGGGGGTTCGTGCACACAGCCCAGCTTGG
AGCGAACGACCTACACCGAACTGAGATACCTACAGCGTGAGCTATGAGAAAGCGCCACGCTTCCCGAAGG
GAGAAAGGCGGACAGGTATCCGGTAAGCGGCAGGGTCGGAACAGGAGAGCGCACGAGGGAGCTTCCAGGG
GGAAACGCCTGGTATCTTTATAGTCCTGTCGGGTTTCGCCACCTCTGACTTGAGCGTCGATTTTTGTGAT
GCTCGTCAGGGGGGCGGAGCCTATGGAAAAACGCCAGCAACGCGGCCTTTTTACGGTTCCTGGCCTTTTG
CTGGCCTTTTGCTCACATGTTCTTTCCTGCGTTATCCCCTGATTCTGTGGATAACCGTA
